>Addgene plasmid #128680 | pLVX-Flag-Polß(TM-K244A)-IRES-puro | addgene full sequence | sequence record 320775 | Addgene NGS Result
AGGTAGAAGAGGCCAATAAAGGAGAGAACACCAGCTTGTTACACCCTGTGAGCCTGCATGGGATGGATGA
CCCGGAGAGAGAAGTGTTAGAGTGGAGGTTTGACAGCCGCCTAGCATTTCATCACGTGGCCCGAGAGCTG
CATCCGGAGTACTTCAAGAACTGCTGATATCGAGCTTGCTACAAGGGACTTTCCGCTGGGGACTTTCCAG
GGAGGCGTGGCCTGGGCGGGACTGGGGAGTGGCGAGCCCTCAGATCCTGCATATAAGCAGCTGCTTTTTG
CCTGTACTGGGTCTCTCTGGTTAGACCAGATCTGAGCCTGGGAGCTCTCTGGCTAACTAGGGAACCCACT
GCTTAAGCCTCAATAAAGCTTGCCTTGAGTGCTTCAAGTAGTGTGTGCCCGTCTGTTGTGTGACTCTGGT
AACTAGAGATCCCTCAGACCCTTTTAGTCAGTGTGGAAAATCTCTAGCAGTGGCGCCCGAACAGGGACTT
GAAAGCGAAAGGGAAACCAGAGGAGCTCTCTCGACGCAGGACTCGGCTTGCTGAAGCGCGCACGGCAAGA
GGCGAGGGGCGGCGACTGGTGAGTACGCCAAAAATTTTGACTAGCGGAGGCTAGAAGGAGAGAGATGGGT
GCGAGAGCGTCAGTATTAAGCGGGGGAGAATTAGATCGCGATGGGAAAAAATTCGGTTAAGGCCAGGGGG
AAAGAAAAAATATAAATTAAAACATATAGTATGGGCAAGCAGGGAGCTAGAACGATTCGCAGTTAATCCT
GGCCTGTTAGAAACATCAGAAGGCTGTAGACAAATACTGGGACAGCTACAACCATCCCTTCAGACAGGAT
CAGAAGAACTTAGATCATTATATAATACAGTAGCAACCCTCTATTGTGTGCATCAAAGGATAGAGATAAA
AGACACCAAGGAAGCTTTAGACAAGATAGAGGAAGAGCAAAACAAAAGTAAGACCACCGCACAGCAAGCG
GCCGGCCGCTGATCTTCAGACCTGGAGGAGGAGATATGAGGGACAATTGGAGAAGTGAATTATATAAATA
TAAAGTAGTAAAAATTGAACCATTAGGAGTAGCACCCACCAAGGCAAAGAGAAGAGTGGTGCAGAGAGAA
AAAAGAGCAGTGGGAATAGGAGCTTTGTTCCTTGGGTTCTTGGGAGCAGCAGGAAGCACTATGGGCGCAG
CGTCAATGACGCTGACGGTACAGGCCAGACAATTATTGTCTGGTATAGTGCAGCAGCAGAACAATTTGCT
GAGGGCTATTGAGGCGCAACAGCATCTGTTGCAACTCACAGTCTGGGGCATCAAGCAGCTCCAGGCAAGA
ATCCTGGCTGTGGAAAGATACCTAAAGGATCAACAGCTCCTGGGGATTTGGGGTTGCTCTGGAAAACTCA
TTTGCACCACTGCTGTGCCTTGGAATGCTAGTTGGAGTAATAAATCTCTGGAACAGATTTGGAATCACAC
GACCTGGATGGAGTGGGACAGAGAAATTAACAATTACACAAGCTTAATACACTCCTTAATTGAAGAATCG
CAAAACCAGCAAGAAAAGAATGAACAAGAATTATTGGAATTAGATAAATGGGCAAGTTTGTGGAATTGGT
TTAACATAACAAATTGGCTGTGGTATATAAAATTATTCATAATGATAGTAGGAGGCTTGGTAGGTTTAAG
AATAGTTTTTGCTGTACTTTCTATAGTGAATAGAGTTAGGCAGGGATATTCACCATTATCGTTTCAGACC
CACCTCCCAACCCCGAGGGGACCCGACAGGCCCGAAGGAATAGAAGAAGAAGGTGGAGAGAGAGACAGAG
ACAGATCCATTCGATTAGTGAACGGATCTCGACGGTATCGCCTTTAAAAGAAAAGGGGGGATTGGGGGGT
ACAGTGCAGGGGAAAGAATAGTAGACATAATAGCAACAGACATACAAACTAAAGAATTACAAAAACAAAT
TACAAAAATTCAAAATTTTCGGGTTTATTACAGGGACAGCAGAGATCCAGTTTATCGATAAGCTTGGGAG
TTCCGCGTTACATAACTTACGGTAAATGGCCCGCCTGGCTGACCGCCCAACGACCCCCGCCCATTGACGT
CAATAATGACGTATGTTCCCATAGTAACGCCAATAGGGACTTTCCATTGACGTCAATGGGTGGAGTATTT
ACGGTAAACTGCCCACTTGGCAGTACATCAAGTGTATCATATGCCAAGTACGCCCCCTATTGACGTCAAT
GACGGTAAATGGCCCGCCTGGCATTATGCCCAGTACATGACCTTATGGGACTTTCCTACTTGGCAGTACA
TCTACGTATTAGTCATCGCTATTACCATGGTGATGCGGTTTTGGCAGTACATCAATGGGCGTGGATAGCG
GTTTGACTCACGGGGATTTCCAAGTCTCCACCCCATTGACGTCAATGGGAGTTTGTTTTGGCACCAAAAT
CAACGGGACTTTCCAAAATGTCGTAACAACTCCGCCCCATTGACGCAAATGGGCGGTAGGCGTGTACGGT
GGGAGGTCTATATAAGCAGAGCTCGTTTAGTGAACCGTCAGATCGCCTGGAGACGCCATCCACGCTGTTT
TGACCTCCATAGAAGACACCGACTCTACTAGAGGATCTATTTCCGGTGAATTCCTCGAGACTAGATCAAC
AAGTTTGTACAAAAAAGCAGGCTCCGCGGCCGCCCCCTTCACCATGGACTACAAAGACGATGACGATAAA
GGCATGAGCAAACGGAAGGCGCCGCAGGAGACTCTCAACGGGGGAATCACCGACATGCTCACAGAACTCG
CAAACTTTGAGAAGAACGTGAGCCAAGCTATCCACAAGTACAATGCTTACAGAAAAGCAGCATCTGTTAT
AGCAAAATACCCACACAAAATAAAGAGTGGAGCTGAAGCTAAGAAATTGCCTGGAGTAGGAACAAAAATT
GCTGAAAAGATTGATGAGTTTTTAGCAACTGGAAAATTACGTAAACTGGAAAAGATTCGGCAGGATGATA
CGAGTTCATCCATCAATTTCCTGACTCGAGTTAGTGGCATTGGTCCATCTGCTGCAAGGAAGTTTGTAGA
TGAAGGAATTAAAACACTAGAAGATCTCAGAAAAAATGAAGATAAATTGAACCATCATCAGCGAATTGGG
CTGAAATATTTTGGGGACTTTGAAAAAAGAATTCCTCGTGAAGAGATGTTACAAATGCAAGATATTGTAC
TAAATGAAGTTAAAAAAGTGGATTCTGAATACATTGCTACAGTCTGTGGCAGTTTCAGAAGAGGTGCAGA
GTCCAGTGGTGACATGGATGTTCTCCTGACCCATCCCAGCTTCACTTCAGAATCAACCAAACAGCCAAAA
CTGTTACATCAGGTTGTGGAGCAGTTACAAAAGGTTCATTTTATCACAGATACCCTGTCAAAGGGTGAGA
CAAAGTTCATGGGTGTTTGCCAGCTTCCCAGTGCAAATGATGAAAAAGAATATCCACACAGAAGAATTGA
TATCAGGTTGATACCCAAAGATCAGTATTACTGTGGTGTTCTCTATTTCACTGGGAGTGATATTTTCAAT
AAGAATATGAGGGCTCATGCCCTAGAAAAGGGTTTCACAATCAATGAGTACACCATCCGTCCCCGGGGAC
GCACTGGACGTGCAGGAGAACCCCTGCCAGTGGATAGTGAAAAAGACATCTTTGATTACATCCAGTGGAA
ATACCGGGAACCCAAGGACCGGAGCGAATGAAAGGGTGGGCGCGCCGACCCAGCTTTCTTGTACAAAGTG
GTTGATCTAGTTCTAGAGCGGCCGCGGATCCCGCCCCTCTCCCTCCCCCCCCCCTAACGTTACTGGCCGA
AGCCGCTTGGAATAAGGCCGGTGTGCGTTTGTCTATATGTTATTTTCCACCATATTGCCGTCTTTTGGCA
ATGTGAGGGCCCGGAAACCTGGCCCTGTCTTCTTGACGAGCATTCCTAGGGGTCTTTCCCCTCTCGCCAA
AGGAATGCAAGGTCTGTTGAATGTCGTGAAGGAAGCAGTTCCTCTGGAAGCTTCTTGAAGACAAACAACG
TCTGTAGCGACCCTTTGCAGGCAGCGGAACCCCCCACCTGGCGACAGGTGCCTCTGCGGCCAAAAGCCAC
GTGTATAAGATACACCTGCAAAGGCGGCACAACCCCAGTGCCACGTTGTGAGTTGGATAGTTGTGGAAAG
AGTCAAATGGCTCTCCTCAAGCGTATTCAACAAGGGGCTGAAGGATGCCCAGAAGGTACCCCATTGTATG
GGATCTGATCTGGGGCCTCGGTGCACATGCTTTACATGTGTTTAGTCGAGGTTAAAAAAACGTCTAGGCC
CCCCGAACCACGGGGACGTGGTTTTCCTTTGAAAAACACGATGATAAGCTTGCCACAACCCACAAGGAGA
CGACCTTCCATGACCGAGTACAAGCCCACGGTGCGCCTCGCCACCCGCGACGACGTCCCCCGGGCCGTAC
GCACCCTCGCCGCCGCGTTCGCCGACTACCCCGCCACGCGCCACACCGTCGACCCGGACCGCCACATCGA
GCGGGTCACCGAGCTGCAAGAACTCTTCCTCACGCGCGTCGGGCTCGACATCGGCAAGGTGTGGGTCGCG
GACGACGGCGCCGCGGTGGCGGTCTGGACCACGCCGGAGAGCGTCGAAGCGGGGGCGGTGTTCGCCGAGA
TCGGCCCGCGCATGGCCGAGTTGAGCGGTTCCCGGCTGGCCGCGCAGCAACAGATGGAAGGCCTCCTGGC
GCCGCACCGGCCCAAGGAGCCCGCGTGGTTCCTGGCCACCGTCGGCGTCTCGCCCGACCACCAGGGCAAG
GGTCTGGGCAGCGCCGTCGTGCTCCCCGGAGTGGAGGCGGCCGAGCGCGCCGGGGTGCCCGCCTTCCTGG
AGACCTCCGCGCCCCGCAACCTCCCCTTCTACGAGCGGCTCGGCTTCACCGTCACCGCCGACGTCGAGGT
GCCCGAAGGACCGCGCACCTGGTGCATGACCCGCAAGCCCGGTGCCTAGACGCGTCTGGAACAATCAACC
TCTGGATTACAAAATTTGTGAAAGATTGACTGGTATTCTTAACTATGTTGCTCCTTTTACGCTATGTGGA
TACGCTGCTTTAATGCCTTTGTATCATGCTATTGCTTCCCGTATGGCTTTCATTTTCTCCTCCTTGTATA
AATCCTGGTTGCTGTCTCTTTATGAGGAGTTGTGGCCCGTTGTCAGGCAACGTGGCGTGGTGTGCACTGT
GTTTGCTGACGCAACCCCCACTGGTTGGGGCATTGCCACCACCTGTCAGCTCCTTTCCGGGACTTTCGCT
TTCCCCCTCCCTATTGCCACGGCGGAACTCATCGCCGCCTGCCTTGCCCGCTGCTGGACAGGGGCTCGGC
TGTTGGGCACTGACAATTCCGTGGTGTTGTCGGGGAAGCTGACGTCCTTTCCATGGCTGCTCGCCTGTGT
TGCCACCTGGATTCTGCGCGGGACGTCCTTCTGCTACGTCCCTTCGGCCCTCAATCCAGCGGACCTTCCT
TCCCGCGGCCTGCTGCCGGCTCTGCGGCCTCTTCCGCGTCTTCGCCTTCGCCCTCAGACGAGTCGGATCT
CCCTTTGGGCCGCCTCCCCGCCTGGAATTAATTCTGCAGTCGAGACCTAGAAAAACATGGAGCAATCACA
AGTAGCAATACAGCAGCTACCAATGCTGATTGTGCCTGGCTAGAAGCACAAGAGGAGGAGGAGGTGGGTT
TTCCAGTCACACCTCAGGTACCTTTAAGACCAATGACTTACAAGGCAGCTGTAGATCTTAGCCACTTTTT
AAAAGAAAAGAGGGGACTGGAAGGGCTAATTCACTCCCAACGAAGACAAGATATCCTTGATCTGTGGATC
TACCACACACAAGGCTACTTCCCTGATTAGCAGAACTACACACCAGGGCCAGGGGTCAGATATCCACTGA
CCTTTGGATGGTGCTACAAGCTAGTACCAGTTGAGCCAGATAAGGTAGAAGAGGCCAATAAAGGAGAGAA
CACCAGCTTGTTACACCCTGTGAGCCTGCATGGGATGGATGACCCGGAGAGAGAAGTGTTAGAGTGGAGG
TTTGACAGCCGCCTAGCATTTCATCACGTGGCCCGAGAGCTGCATCCGGAGTACTTCAAGAACTGCTGAT
ATCGAGCTTGCTACAAGGGACTTTCCGCTGGGGACTTTCCAGGGAGGCGTGGCCTGGGCGGGACTGGGGA
GTGGCGAGCCCTCAGATCCTGCATATAAGCAGCTGCTTTTTGCCTGTACTGGGTCTCTCTGGTTAGACCA
GATCTGAGCCTGGGAGCTCTCTGGCTAACTAGGGAACCCACTGCTTAAGCCTCAATAAAGCTTGCCTTGA
GTGCTTCAAGTAGTGTGTGCCCGTCTGTTGTGTGACTCTGGTAACTAGAGATCCCTCAGACCCTTTTAGT
CAGTGTGGAAAATCTCTAGCAGTAGTAGTTCATGTCATCTTATTATTCAGTATTTATAACTTGCAAAGAA
ATGAATATCAGAGAGTGAGAGGCCTTGACATTGCTAGCGTTTACCGTCGACCTCTAGCTAGAGCTTGGCG
TAATCATGGTCATAGCTGTTTCCTGTGTGAAATTGTTATCCGCTCACAATTCCACACAACATACGAGCCG
GAAGCATAAAGTGTAAAGCCTGGGGTGCCTAATGAGTGAGCTAACTCACATTAATTGCGTTGCGCTCACT
GCCCGCTTTCCAGTCGGGAAACCTGTCGTGCCAGCTGCATTAATGAATCGGCCAACGCGCGGGGAGAGGC
GGTTTGCGTATTGGGCGCTCTTCCGCTTCCTCGCTCACTGACTCGCTGCGCTCGGTCGTTCGGCTGCGGC
GAGCGGTATCAGCTCACTCAAAGGCGGTAATACGGTTATCCACAGAATCAGGGGATAACGCAGGAAAGAA
CATGTGAGCAAAAGGCCAGCAAAAGGCCAGGAACCGTAAAAAGGCCGCGTTGCTGGCGTTTTTCCATAGG
CTCCGCCCCCCTGACGAGCATCACAAAAATCGACGCTCAAGTCAGAGGTGGCGAAACCCGACAGGACTAT
AAAGATACCAGGCGTTTCCCCCTGGAAGCTCCCTCGTGCGCTCTCCTGTTCCGACCCTGCCGCTTACCGG
ATACCTGTCCGCCTTTCTCCCTTCGGGAAGCGTGGCGCTTTCTCATAGCTCACGCTGTAGGTATCTCAGT
TCGGTGTAGGTCGTTCGCTCCAAGCTGGGCTGTGTGCACGAACCCCCCGTTCAGCCCGACCGCTGCGCCT
TATCCGGTAACTATCGTCTTGAGTCCAACCCGGTAAGACACGACTTATCGCCACTGGCAGCAGCCACTGG
TAACAGGATTAGCAGAGCGAGGTATGTAGGCGGTGCTACAGAGTTCTTGAAGTGGTGGCCTAACTACGGC
TACACTAGAAGAACAGTATTTGGTATCTGCGCTCTGCTGAAGCCAGTTACCTTCGGAAAAAGAGTTGGTA
GCTCTTGATCCGGCAAACAAACCACCGCTGGTAGCGGTGGTTTTTTTGTTTGCAAGCAGCAGATTACGCG
CAGAAAAAAAGGATCTCAAGAAGATCCTTTGATCTTTTCTACGGGGTCTGACGCTCAGTGGAACGAAAAC
TCACGTTAAGGGATTTTGGTCATGAGATTATCAAAAAGGATCTTCACCTAGATCCTTTTAAATTAAAAAT
GAAGTTTTAAATCAATCTAAAGTATATATGAGTAAACTTGGTCTGACAGTTACCAATGCTTAATCAGTGA
GGCACCTATCTCAGCGATCTGTCTATTTCGTTCATCCATAGTTGCCTGACTCCCCGTCGTGTAGATAACT
ACGATACGGGAGGGCTTACCATCTGGCCCCAGTGCTGCAATGATACCGCGAGACCCACGCTCACCGGCTC
CAGATTTATCAGCAATAAACCAGCCAGCCGGAAGGGCCGAGCGCAGAAGTGGTCCTGCAACTTTATCCGC
CTCCATCCAGTCTATTAATTGTTGCCGGGAAGCTAGAGTAAGTAGTTCGCCAGTTAATAGTTTGCGCAAC
GTTGTTGCCATTGCTACAGGCATCGTGGTGTCACGCTCGTCGTTTGGTATGGCTTCATTCAGCTCCGGTT
CCCAACGATCAAGGCGAGTTACATGATCCCCCATGTTGTGCAAAAAAGCGGTTAGCTCCTTCGGTCCTCC
GATCGTTGTCAGAAGTAAGTTGGCCGCAGTGTTATCACTCATGGTTATGGCAGCACTGCATAATTCTCTT
ACTGTCATGCCATCCGTAAGATGCTTTTCTGTGACTGGTGAGTACTCAACCAAGTCATTCTGAGAATAGT
GTATGCGGCGACCGAGTTGCTCTTGCCCGGCGTCAATACGGGATAATACCGCGCCACATAGCAGAACTTT
AAAAGTGCTCATCATTGGAAAACGTTCTTCGGGGCGAAAACTCTCAAGGATCTTACCGCTGTTGAGATCC
AGTTCGATGTAACCCACTCGTGCACCCAACTGATCTTCAGCATCTTTTACTTTCACCAGCGTTTCTGGGT
GAGCAAAAACAGGAAGGCAAAATGCCGCAAAAAAGGGAATAAGGGCGACACGGAAATGTTGAATACTCAT
ACTCTTCCTTTTTCAATATTATTGAAGCATTTATCAGGGTTATTGTCTCATGAGCGGATACATATTTGAA
TGTATTTAGAAAAATAAACAAATAGGGGTTCCGCGCACATTTCCCCGAAAAGTGCCACCTGACGTCGACG
GATCGGGAGATCAACTTGTTTATTGCAGCTTATAATGGTTACAAATAAAGCAATAGCATCACAAATTTCA
CAAATAAAGCATTTTTTTCACTGCATTCTAGTTGTGGTTTGTCCAAACTCATCAATGTATCTTATCATGT
CTGGATCAACTGGATAACTCAAGCTAACCAAAATCATCCCAAACTTCCCACCCCATACCCTATTACCACT
GCCAATTACCTGTGGTTTCATTTACTCTAAACCTGTGATTCCTCTGAATTATTTTCATTTTAAAGAAATT
GTATTTGTTAAATATGTACTACAAACTTAGTAGTTGGAAGGGCTAATTCACTCCCAAAGAAGACAAGATA
TCCTTGATCTGTGGATCTACCACACACAAGGCTACTTCCCTGATTAGCAGAACTACACACCAGGGCCAGG
GGTCAGATATCCACTGACCTTTGGATGGTGCTACAAGCTAGTACCAGTTGAGCCAGATA
Features (pLannotate 1.2.2; 27 found; start..end, strand, type, name):
    212..469     +  LTR            5' LTR (truncated): truncated 5' long terminal repeat (LTR) from HIV-1
    516..641     +  misc_feature   HIV-1 Ψ: packaging signal of human immunodeficiency virus type 1
    625..963     +  CDS            HIV-1 gag (fragment): gag protein from human immunodeficiency virus 1; gag
   1138..1371    +  misc_feature   RRE: The Rev response element (RRE) of HIV-1 allows for Rev-dependent mRNA export from the nucleus to the cytoplasm.
   1748..1848    +  CDS            Rev (fragment): human immunodeficiency virus 1 (HIV-1) Rev protein; rev; enhances nuclear export of unspliced and incompletely spliced viral mRNAs
   1863..1978    +  misc_feature   cPPT/CTS: central polypurine tract and central termination sequence of HIV-1 (lacking the first T)
   2036..2339    +  enhancer       CMV enhancer: human cytomegalovirus immediate early enhancer
   2340..2543    +  promoter       CMV promoter: human cytomegalovirus (CMV) immediate early promoter
   2659..2683    +  protein_bind   attB1: mutant version of attB; recombination site for the Gateway® BP reaction BP Clonase™
   2706..2730    +  CDS            3xFLAG (fragment): three tandem FLAG® epitope tags
   2734..3738    +  CDS            POLB: DPOLB_HUMAN - Experimental evidence at protein level: Swiss-Prot protein existence level 1. Repair polymerase that plays a key role in base-excision repair. Has 5'-deoxyribose-5-phosphate lyase (dRP lyase) activity that removes the 5' sugar phosphate and also acts as a DNA polymerase that adds one nucleotide to the 3' end of the arising single-nucleotide gap. Conducts 'gap-filling' DNA synthesis in a stepwise distributive fashion rather than in a processive fashion as for other DNA polymerases. From Homo sapiens (Human).
   3758..3782    -  protein_bind   attB2: mutant version of attB; recombination site for the Gateway® BP reaction BP Clonase™
   3787..3805    -  misc_feature   MCS (fragment): pBluescript multiple cloning site
   3925..4387    +  misc_feature   IRES: internal ribosome entry site (IRES) of the encephalomyocarditis virus (EMCV)
   4420..5017    +  CDS            PuroR (fragment): puromycin N-acetyltransferase; pac from Streptomyces alboniger; confers resistance to puromycin
   5033..5621    +  misc_feature   WPRE: woodchuck hepatitis virus posttranscriptional regulatory element
   5638..6156    +  CDS            nef (fragment): NEF_HV1BR - Experimental evidence at protein level: Swiss-Prot protein existence level 1. Extracellular Nef protein targets CD4(+) T-lymphocytes for apoptosis by interacting with CXCR4 surface receptors (PubMed:14990729). From Human immunodeficiency virus type 1 group M subtype B (isolate BRU/LAI) (HIV-1).
   6204..6461    +  LTR            5' LTR (truncated): truncated 5' long terminal repeat (LTR) from HIV-1
   6613..6629    -  protein_bind   lac operator: The lac repressor binds to the lac operator to inhibit transcription in E. coli. This inhibition can be relieved by adding lactose or isopropyl-β-D-thiogalactopyranoside (IPTG). lac repressor encoded by lacI
   6637..6667    -  promoter       lac promoter: promoter for the E. coli lac operon
   6682..6703    -  protein_bind   CAP binding site: CAP binding activates transcription in the presence of cAMP. E. coli catabolite activator protein
   6716..6808    -  CDS            lacI (fragment): lac repressor; lacI; The lac repressor binds to the lac operator to inhibit transcription in E. coli. This inhibition can be relieved by adding lactose or isopropyl-β-D-thiogalactopyranoside (IPTG).
   6991..7579    -  rep_origin     ori: high-copy-number ColE1/pMB1/pBR322/pUC origin of replication
   7750..8610    -  CDS            AmpR: β-lactamase; bla; confers resistance to ampicillin, carbenicillin, and related antibiotics
   8611..8715    -  promoter       AmpR promoter: bla
   8763..8897    +  polyA_signal   SV40 poly(A) signal: SV40 polyadenylation signal
   9064..164     +  CDS            nef (fragment) (across the origin): NEF_HV1BR - Experimental evidence at protein level: Swiss-Prot protein existence level 1. Extracellular Nef protein targets CD4(+) T-lymphocytes for apoptosis by interacting with CXCR4 surface receptors (PubMed:14990729). From Human immunodeficiency virus type 1 group M subtype B (isolate BRU/LAI) (HIV-1).
