[The description below was written by a language model from this plasmid's Addgene catalogue record and pLannotate feature annotations shown in this document.]
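Description:
pLVX-Flag-Polß(TM-K244A)-IRES-puro is an HIV-1-based lentiviral transfer plasmid for mammalian expression of a mutant human DNA polymerase beta (POLB), built on a Gateway-adapted pLVX-GWE-IRES-puro backbone. In bacteria it is maintained through a high-copy ColE1/pUC-type origin and selected with ampicillin via the β-lactamase gene. The viral portion is bounded by two HIV-1 LTR elements and contains the Ψ packaging signal with an adjoining gag fragment, the Rev response element for Rev-dependent nuclear export of the genomic RNA, and the cPPT/CTS, which aids nuclear import of the reverse-transcribed genome. A WPRE sits ahead of the 3' LTR to enhance transcript stability and expression. Small nef, rev, lac and lacI fragments in the annotation are backbone remnants rather than functional genes.

The expression cassette is driven by the CMV immediate-early enhancer and promoter. The POLB open reading frame, carrying an N-terminal Flag tag (annotated as a partial match to 3xFLAG, consistent with a single epitope), lies between attB1 and attB2 sites, indicating transfer from a TOPO-cloned entry vector by Gateway recombination. Downstream, an EMCV IRES allows the puromycin N-acetyltransferase gene to be translated from the same transcript, so puromycin resistance is linked to transgene expression in transfected or transduced cells. The insert carries the triple mutation L301R/V303R/V306R ("TM") plus K244A. The record does not state the functional consequence of these substitutions, though the associated work concerns the interaction between polymerase beta and XRCC1 in DNA repair. The sequenced record is slightly shorter (9,229 nt) than the catalogued total size.
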