Addgene plasmid #128680: pLVX-Flag-Polß(TM-K244A)-IRES-puro
Purpose: mammalian expression of Flag-Polß(TM-K244A: L301R/V303R/V306R-K244A) portein with puromycin selection
Depositing lab: Robert Sobol. Depositing organization: University of Pittsburgh (University, School of Medicine, and Cancer Institute). Publication: HSP90 regulates DNA repair via the interaction between XRCC1 and DNA polymerase beta. Fang Q, Inanc B, Schamus S, Wang XH, Wei L, Brown AR, Svilar D, Sugrue KF, Goellner EM, Zeng X, Yates NA, Lan L, Vens C, Sobol RW. Nat Commun. 2014 Nov 26;5:5513. doi: 10.1038/ncomms6513. PubMed 25423885.
Backbone
  Vector backbone: pLVX-GWE-IRES-puro
  Backbone size w/o insert (bp): 8247
  Total vector size (bp): 9279
  Vector type: Mammalian Expression, Lentiviral
  Selectable markers: Puromycin
Growth in bacteria
  Bacterial resistance: Ampicillin, 100 μg/mL
  Growth temperature: 37°C
  Growth strain: NEB Stable
  Copy number: Unknown
Gene/Insert
  Gene/Insert name: PolB (alt name: DNA polymerase beta)
  Species: H. sapiens (human)
  Insert size (bp): 1038
  Mutation: L301R/V303R/V306R/K244A
  GenBank ID: NM_002690 POLB
  Entrez Gene: POLB
  Promoter: CMV
  Tag / fusion protein: Flag (N terminal on insert)
  Cloning method: TOPO Cloning
  Sequencing primers: 5′ M13 forward for pENTR vector; 3′ M13 reverse for pENTR vector
Terms and licenses: Academic/Nonprofit Terms; Industry Terms: Not Available to Industry
How to cite: pLVX-Flag-Polß(TM-K244A)-IRES-puro was a gift from Robert Sobol (Addgene plasmid # 128680 ; http://n2t.net/addgene:128680 ; RRID:Addgene_128680)
